Addgene plasmid #152610: pGBW-m4133282
Purpose: Mammalian expression plasmid for SARS-CoV-2 3C-like proteinase
Depositing lab: Ginkgo Bioworks & Benjie Chen. Depositing organization: Ginkgo Bioworks.
Backbone
  Vector backbone: pTwist_CMV_Puro_6
  Backbone size w/o insert (bp): 6080
  Vector type: Mammalian Expression
  Selectable markers: Puromycin
Growth in bacteria
  Bacterial resistance: Ampicillin, 100 μg/mL
  Growth temperature: 37°C
  Growth strain: DH5alpha
  Copy number: High Copy
Gene/Insert
  Gene/Insert name: SARS-CoV-2 3C-like proteinase (alt name: nsp5)
  Species: Severe acute respiratory syndrome coronavirus 2
  Insert size (bp): 911
  Mutation: wt
  Entrez Gene: ORF1ab (a.k.a. GU280_gp01)
  Promoter: CMV
  Tag / fusion protein: Cleavable TEV;TRX (C terminal on backbone)
  Cloning method: Unknown
Resource information
  A portion of this plasmid was derived from a plasmid made by: GinkgoBioworks
Depositor comments: NCBI reference sequence: YP_009725301.1
How to cite: pGBW-m4133282 was a gift from Ginkgo Bioworks & Benjie Chen (Addgene plasmid # 152610 ; http://n2t.net/addgene:152610 ; RRID:Addgene_152610)
