[The description below was written by a language model from this plasmid's Addgene catalogue record and pLannotate feature annotations shown in this document.]
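Description:
pGBW-m4133282 is a mammalian expression plasmid built on the pTwist_CMV_Puro_6 backbone that carries the wild-type SARS-CoV-2 3C-like proteinase (nsp5, the main protease cleaved out of the ORF1ab polyprotein). It is propagated in E. coli as a high-copy plasmid through a ColE1/pUC-type origin with ampicillin selection from a full-length β-lactamase gene. Stable mammalian transfectants can be selected with puromycin, whose N-acetyltransferase gene is driven by the human ubiquitin C promoter and followed by a synthetic polyadenylation signal.

The roughly 0.9 kb protease coding sequence sits downstream of the CMV enhancer and promoter elements. The automated annotation matches it to a fragment of the SARS-CoV-2 replicase polyprotein 1a. The accompanying text about nsp10 is generic polyprotein annotation rather than a description of this insert, which the catalogue identifies as nsp5. The open reading frame continues in the same orientation into E. coli thioredoxin (trxA) and then a 6xHis tag. The catalogue lists the C-terminal tag as a cleavable TEV site plus TRX supplied by the backbone. The His tag appears only in the feature table, and the TEV site itself is not separately annotated there. Together these parts would give a fusion suitable for affinity capture, with the option of removing the tag using TEV protease. An SV40 polyadenylation signal is annotated downstream of the cassette, on the opposite strand.

The expression unit is flanked by 5' and 3' β-globin insulator elements, along with T7 and rrnG terminators and an additional synthetic poly(A) signal that help isolate it from neighbouring transcription units. The plasmid is intended for expressing tagged SARS-CoV-2 main protease in mammalian cells. The record does not specify further applications.
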