Features (pLannotate 1.2.2; 21 found; start..end, strand, type, name):
      8..922     +  CDS            R1A_SARS2 (fragment): Experimental evidence at protein level: Swiss-Prot protein existence level 1. [Non-structural protein 10]: Plays a pivotal role in viral transcription by stimulating both nsp14 3'-5' exoribonuclease and nsp16 2'-O-methyltransferase activities. Therefore plays an essential role in viral mRNAs cap methylation. From Severe acute respiratory syndrome coronavirus 2 (2019-nCoV) (SARS-CoV-2).
    941..1267    +  CDS            trxA: THIO_ECO57 - Experimental evidence at protein level: Swiss-Prot protein existence level 1. Participates in various redox reactions through the reversible oxidation of its active center dithiol to a disulfide and catalyzes dithiol-disulfide exchange reactions. From Escherichia coli O157:H7.
   1289..1306    +  CDS            6xHis: 6xHis affinity tag
   1383..1504    -  polyA_signal   SV40 poly(A) signal: SV40 polyadenylation signal
   1527..1596    -  CDS            large T antigen (fragment): large T antigen from SV40 (simian virus 40)
   1619..1665    +  terminator     T7 terminator: transcription terminator for bacteriophage T7 RNA polymerase
   1695..1831    +  terminator     rrnG terminator: transcription terminator from the E. coli ribosomal RNA rrnG operon (Albrechtsen et al., 1991)
   1876..1947    +  misc_feature   3' β-globin insulator: insulator downstream of the human β-globin locus (Farrell et al., 2002)
   2173..2761    -  rep_origin     ori: high-copy-number ColE1/pMB1/pBR322/pUC origin of replication
   2933..2997    -  CDS            bla(M) (fragment): β-lactamase lacking the signal sequence; bla(M); allows cytosolic expression of β-lactamase
   3261..4470    +  promoter       UbC promoter: human ubiquitin C promoter
   4474..5071    +  CDS            PuroR (fragment): puromycin N-acetyltransferase; pac from Streptomyces; confers resistance to puromycin
   5100..5148    +  polyA_signal   poly(A) signal: synthetic polyadenylation signal
   5414..6274    +  CDS            AmpR: β-lactamase; bla; confers resistance to ampicillin, carbenicillin, and related antibiotics
   6287..6423    +  terminator     rrnG terminator: transcription terminator from the E. coli ribosomal RNA rrnG operon (Albrechtsen et al., 1991)
   6568..6639    +  misc_feature   5' β-globin insulator: insulator upstream of the human β-globin locus (Farrell et al., 2002)
   6644..6690    -  terminator     T7 terminator: transcription terminator for bacteriophage T7 RNA polymerase
   6708..6756    -  polyA_signal   poly(A) signal: synthetic polyadenylation signal
   6837..7140    +  enhancer       CMV enhancer: human cytomegalovirus immediate early enhancer
   7213..7230    -  promoter       CMV promoter (fragment): human cytomegalovirus (CMV) immediate early promoter
   7293..7344    +  promoter       CMVd2 promoter: truncated human cytomegalovirus (CMV) immediate early promoter that yields moderately reduced expression relative to the full-length promoter
>Addgene plasmid #152610 | pGBW-m4133282 | depositor full sequence | sequence record 295622 | Full Sequence
CACCATGGGTTTTAGAAAAATGGCATTCCCATCTGGTAAAGTTGAGGGTTGTATGGTACAAGTAACTTGT
GGTACAACTACACTTAACGGTCTTTGGCTTGATGACGTAGTTTACTGTCCAAGACATGTGATCTGCACCT
CTGAAGACATGCTTAACCCTAATTATGAAGATTTACTCATTCGTAAGTCTAATCATAATTTCTTGGTACA
GGCTGGTAATGTTCAACTCAGGGTTATTGGACATTCTATGCAAAATTGTGTACTTAAGCTTAAGGTTGAT
ACAGCCAATCCTAAGACACCTAAGTATAAGTTTGTTCGCATTCAACCAGGACAGACTTTTTCAGTGTTAG
CTTGTTACAATGGTTCACCATCTGGTGTTTACCAATGTGCTATGAGGCCCAATTTCACTATTAAGGGTTC
ATTCCTTAATGGTTCATGTGGTAGTGTTGGTTTTAACATAGATTATGACTGTGTCTCTTTTTGTTACATG
CACCATATGGAATTACCAACTGGAGTTCATGCTGGCACAGACTTAGAAGGTAACTTTTATGGACCTTTTG
TTGACAGGCAAACAGCACAAGCAGCTGGTACGGACACAACTATTACAGTTAATGTTTTAGCTTGGTTGTA
CGCTGCTGTTATAAATGGAGACAGGTGGTTTCTCAATCGATTTACCACAACTCTTAATGACTTTAACCTT
GTGGCTATGAAGTACAATTATGAACCTCTAACACAAGACCATGTTGACATACTAGGACCTCTTTCTGCTC
AAACTGGAATTGCCGTTTTAGATATGTGTGCTTCATTAAAAGAATTACTGCAAAATGGTATGAATGGACG
TACCATATTGGGTAGTGCTTTATTAGAAGATGAATTTACACCTTTTGATGTTGTTAGACAATGCTCAGGT
GTTACTTTCGAAAACCTTTACTTTCAGTCGATGAGTGACAAAATCATTCATCTAACCGATGACTCCTTTG
ATACAGACGTGTTGAAGGCCGATGGTGCGATACTGGTAGATTTCTGGGCTGAATGGTGTGGCCCGTGCAA
GATGATCGCACCCATTCTGGACGAGATCGCCGACGAGTATCAAGGAAAATTAACTGTCGCTAAGCTTAAT
ATAGATCAGAACCCAGGGACGGCACCTAAATACGGCATCAGGGGAATACCTACCCTCCTGCTCTTTAAGA
ATGGGGAAGTTGCCGCGACAAAAGTGGGAGCCCTGTCTAAGGGCCAGCTAAAAGAGTTCTTGGACGCTAA
CCTGGCAGGTTCAGGCTCGGGGCACATGCACCATCACCATCACCATAGCAGCGGGCTCGTGCCACGCGGC
TAAGCTAGCTTGACTGACTGAGATACAGCGTACCTTCAGCTCACAGACATGATAAGATACATTGATGAGT
TTGGACAAACCACAACTAGAATGCAGTGAAAAAAATGCTTTATTTGTGAAATTTGTGATGCTATTGCTTT
ATTTGTAACCATTATAAGCTGCAATAAACAAGTTAACAACAACAATTGCATTCATTTTATGTTTCAGGTT
CAGGGGGAGGTGTGGGAGGTTTTTTAAAGCAAGTAAAACCTCTACAAATGTGGTATTGGCCCATCTCTAT
CGGTATCGTAGCATAACCCCTTGGGGCCTCTAAACGGGTCTTGAGGGGTTTTTTGTGCCCCTCGGGCCGG
ATTGCTATCTACCGGCATTGGCGCAGAAAAAAATGCCTGATGCGACGCTGCGCGTCTTATACTCCCACAT
ATGCCAGATTCAGCAACGGATACGGCTTCCCCAACTTGCCCACTTCCATACGTGTCCTCCTTACCAGAAA
TTTATCCTTAAGGTCGTCAGCTATCCTGCAGGCGATCTCTCGATTTCGATCAAGACATTCCTTTAATGGT
CTTTTCTGGACACCACTAGGGGTCAGAAGTAGTTCATCAAACTTTCTTCCCTCCCTAATCTCATTGGTTA
CCTTGGGCTATCGAAACTTAATTAACCAGTCAAGTCAGCTACTTGGCGAGATCGACTTGTCTGGGTTTCG
ACTACGCTCAGAATTGCGTCAGTCAAGTTCGATCTGGTCCTTGCTATTGCACCCGTTCTCCGATTACGAG
TTTCATTTAAATCATGTGAGCAAAAGGCCAGCAAAAGGCCAGGAACCGTAAAAAGGCCGCGTTGCTGGCG
TTTTTCCATAGGCTCCGCCCCCCTGACGAGCATCACAAAAATCGACGCTCAAGTCAGAGGTGGCGAAACC
CGACAGGACTATAAAGATACCAGGCGTTTCCCCCTGGAAGCTCCCTCGTGCGCTCTCCTGTTCCGACCCT
GCCGCTTACCGGATACCTGTCCGCCTTTCTCCCTTCGGGAAGCGTGGCGCTTTCTCATAGCTCACGCTGT
AGGTATCTCAGTTCGGTGTAGGTCGTTCGCTCCAAGCTGGGCTGTGTGCACGAACCCCCCGTTCAGCCCG
ACCGCTGCGCCTTATCCGGTAACTATCGTCTTGAGTCCAACCCGGTAAGACACGACTTATCGCCACTGGC
AGCAGCCACTGGTAACAGGATTAGCAGAGCGAGGTATGTAGGCGGTGCTACAGAGTTCTTGAAGTGGTGG
CCTAACTACGGCTACACTAGAAGAACAGTATTTGGTATCTGCGCTCTGCTGAAGCCAGTTACCTTCGGAA
AAAGAGTTGGTAGCTCTTGATCCGGCAAACAAACCACCGCTGGTAGCGGTGGTTTTTTTGTTTGCAAGCA
GCAGATTACGCGCAGAAAAAAAGGATCTCAAGAAGATCCTTTGATCTTTTCTACGGGGTCTGACGCTCAG
TGGAACGAAAACTCACGTTAAGGGATTTTGGTCATGAGATTATCAAAAAGGATCTTCACCTAGATCCTTT
TAAATTAAAAATGAAGTTTTAAATCAATCTAAAGTATATATGAGTAAACTTGGTCTGACAGTTACCAATG
CTTAATCAGTGAGGCACCTATCTCAGCGATCTGTCTATTTCGTTCATCCATAGTTGCATTTAAATTTCCG
AACTCTCCAAGGCCCTCGTCGGAAAATCTTCAAACCTTTCGTCCGATCCATCTTGCAGGCTACCTCTCGA
ACGAACTATCGCAAGTCTCTTGGCCGGCCTTGCGCCTTGGCTATTGCTTGGCAGCGCCTATCGCCAGGTA
TTACTCCAATCCCGAATATCCGAGATCGGGATCACCCGAGAGAAGTTCAACCTACATCCTCAATCCCGAT
CTATCCGAGATCCGAGGAATATCGAAATCGGGGCGCGCCTGGCCTCCGCGCCGGGTTTTGGCGCCTCCCG
CGGGCGCCCCCCTCGTCACGGCGAGCGCTGCCACGTCAGACGAAGGGCGCAGGAGCGTCCTGATCCTTCC
GCCCGGACGCTCAGGACAGCGGCCCGCTGCTCATAAGACTCGGCCTTAGAACCCCAGTATCAGCAGAAGG
ACATTTTAGGACGGGACTTGGGTGACTCTAGGGCACTGGTTTTCTTTCCAGAGAGCGGAACAGGCGAGGA
AAAGTAGTCCCTTCTCGGCGATTCTGCGGAGGGATCTCCGTGGGGCGGTGAACGCCGATGATTATATAAG
GACGCGCCGGGTGTGGCACAGCTAGTTCCGTCGCAGCCGGGATTTGGGTCGCGGTTCTTGTTTGTGGATC
GCTGTGATCGTCACTTGGTGAGTAGCGGGCTGCTGGGCTGGCCGGGGCTTTCGTGGCCGCCGGGCCGCTC
GGTGGGACGGAAGCGTGTGGAGAGACCGCCAAGGGCTGTAGTCTGGGTCCGCGAGCAAGGTTGCCCTGAA
CTGGGGGTTGGGGGGAGCGCAGCAAAATGGCGGCTGTTCCCGAGTCTTGAATGGAAGACGCTTGTGAGGC
GGGCTGTGAGGTCGTTGAAACAAGGTGGGGGGCATGGTGGGCGGCAAGAACCCAAGGTCTTGAGCCCTTC
GCTAATGCGGGAAAGCTCTTATTCGGGTGAGATGGGCTGGGCACCATCTGGGGACCCTGACGTGAAGTTT
GTCACTGACTGGAGAACTCGGTTTGTCGTCTGTTGCGGGGGCGGCAGTTATGGCGGTGCCGTTGGGCAGT
GCACCCGTACCTTTGGGAGCGCGCGCCCTCGTCGTGTCGTGACGTCACCCGTTCTGTTGGCTTATAATGC
AGGGTGGGGCCACCTGCCGGTAGGTGTGCGGTAGGCTTTTCTCCGTCGCAGGACGCAGGGTTCGGGCCTA
GGGTAGGCTCTCCTGAATCGACAGGCGCCGGACCTCTGGTGAGGGGAGGGATAAGTGAGGCGTCAGTTTC
TTTGGTCGGTTTTATGTACCTATCTTCTTAAGTAGCTGAAGCTCCGGTTTTGAACTATGCGCTCGGGGTT
GGCGAGTGTGTTTTGTGAAGTTTTTTAGGCACCTTTTGAAATGTAATCATTTGGGTCAATATGTAATTTT
CAGTGTTAGACTTGTAAATTGTCCGCTAAATTCTGGCCGTTTTTGGCTTTTTTGTTAGACAACATGACCG
AGTACAAGCCCACGGTGCGCCTCGCCACCCGCGACGACGTCCCCAGGGCCGTACGCACCCTCGCCGCCGC
GTTCGCCGACTACCCCGCCACGCGCCACACCGTCGATCCGGACCGCCACATCGAGCGGGTCACCGAGCTG
CAAGAACTCTTCCTCACGCGCGTCGGGCTCGACATCGGCAAGGTGTGGGTCGCGGACGACGGCGCCGCGG
TGGCGGTCTGGACCACGCCGGAGAGCGTCGAAGCGGGGGCGGTGTTCGCCGAGATCGGCCCGCGCATGGC
CGAGTTGAGCGGTTCCCGGCTGGCCGCGCAGCAACAGATGGAGGGCCTCCTGGCGCCGCACCGGCCCAAG
GAGCCCGCGTGGTTCCTGGCCACCGTCGGCGTCTCGCCCGACCACCAGGGCAAGGGTCTGGGCAGCGCCG
TCGTGCTCCCCGGAGTGGAGGCCGCCGAGCGCGCCGGGGTGCCCGCCTTCCTGGAGACCTCCGCGCCCCG
CAACCTCCCCTTCTACGAGCGGCTCGGCTTCACCGTCACCGCCGACGTCGAGGTGCCCGAAGGACCGCGC
ACCTGGTGCATGACCCGCAAGCCCGGTGCCTAGGCTAGTATGTAAGCCTAGTCTTAGATAATAAAATCGC
TATCCATCGAAGATGGATGTGTGTTGGTTTTTTGTGTGTGTAACGCTAGGCGCGCCTGGTGTACCGAGAA
CGATCCTCTCAGTGCGAGTCTCGACGATCCATATCGTTGCTTGGCAGTCAGCCAGTCGGAATCCAGCTTG
GGACCCAGGAAGTCCAATCGTCAGATATTGTACTCAAGCCTGGTCACGGCAGCGTACCGATCTGTTTAAA
CCTAGATATTGATAGTCTGATCGGTCAACGTATAATCGAGTCCTAGCTTTTGCAAACATCTATCAAGAGA
CAGGATCAGCAGGAGGCTTTCGCATGAGTATTCAACATTTCCGTGTCGCCCTTATTCCCTTTTTTGCGGC
ATTTTGCCTTCCTGTTTTTGCTCACCCAGAAACGCTGGTGAAAGTAAAAGATGCTGAAGATCAGTTGGGT
GCGCGAGTGGGTTACATCGAACTGGATCTCAACAGCGGTAAGATCCTTGAGAGTTTTCGCCCCGAAGAAC
GCTTTCCAATGATGAGCACTTTTAAAGTTCTGCTATGTGGCGCGGTATTATCCCGTATTGACGCCGGGCA
AGAGCAACTCGGTCGCCGCATACACTATTCTCAGAATGACTTGGTTGAGTATTCACCAGTCACAGAAAAG
CATCTTACGGATGGCATGACAGTAAGAGAATTATGCAGTGCTGCCATAACCATGAGTGATAACACTGCGG
CCAACTTACTTCTGACAACGATTGGAGGACCGAAGGAGCTAACCGCTTTTTTGCACAACATGGGGGATCA
TGTAACTCGCCTTGATCGTTGGGAACCGGAGCTGAATGAAGCCATACCAAACGACGAGCGTGACACCACG
ATGCCTGTAGCAATGGCAACAACCTTGCGTAAACTATTAACTGGCGAACTACTTACTCTAGCTTCCCGGC
AACAGTTGATAGACTGGATGGAGGCGGATAAAGTTGCAGGACCACTTCTGCGCTCGGCCCTTCCGGCTGG
CTGGTTTATTGCTGATAAATCTGGAGCCGGTGAGCGTGGGTCTCGCGGTATCATTGCAGCACTGGGGCCA
GATGGTAAGCCCTCCCGTATCGTAGTTATCTACACGACGGGGAGTCAGGCAACTATGGATGAACGAAATA
GACAGATCGCTGAGATAGGTGCCTCACTGATTAAGCATTGGTAACCGATTCTAGGTGCATTGGCGCAGAA
AAAAATGCCTGATGCGACGCTGCGCGTCTTATACTCCCACATATGCCAGATTCAGCAACGGATACGGCTT
CCCCAACTTGCCCACTTCCATACGTGTCCTCCTTACCAGAAATTTATCCTTAAGATCGTTTAAACTCGAC
TCTGGCTCTATCGAATCTCCGTCGTTTCGAGCTTACGCGAACAGCCGTGGCGCTCATTTGCTCGTCGGGC
ATCGAATCTCGTCAGCTATCGTCAGCTTACCTTTTTGGCAGCGATCGCGGCTCCCGACATCTTGGACCAT
TAGCTCCACAGGTATCTTCTTCCCTCTAGTGGTCATAACAGCAGCTTCAGCTACCTCTCAATTCAAAAAA
CCCCTCAAGACCCGTTTAGAGGCCCCAAGGGGTTATGCTATCAATCGTTGCGTTACACACACAAAAAACC
AACACACATCCATCTTCGATGGATAGCGATTTTATTATCTAACTGCTGATCGAGTGTAGCCAGATCTAGT
AATCAATTACGGGGTCATTAGTTCATAGCCCATATATGGAGTTCCGCGTTACATAACTTACGGTAAATGG
CCCGCCTGGCTGACCGCCCAACGACCCCCGCCCATTGACGTCAATAATGACGTATGTTCCCATAGTAACG
CCAATAGGGACTTTCCATTGACGTCAATGGGTGGAGTATTTACGGTAAACTGCCCACTTGGCAGTACATC
AAGTGTATCATATGCCAAGTACGCCCCCTATTGACGTCAATGACGGTAAATGGCCCGCCTGGCATTATGC
CCAGTACATGACCTTATGGGACTTTCCTACTTGGCAGTACATCTACGTATTAGTCATCGCTATTACCATG
CTGATGCGGTTTTGGCAGTACATCAATGGGCGTGGATAGCGGTTTGACTCACGGGGATTTCCAAGTCTCC
ACCCCATTGACGTCAATGGGAGTTTGTTTTGGCACCAAAATCAACGGGACTTTCCAAAATGTCGTAACAA
CTCCGCCCCATTGACGCAAATGGGCGGTAGGCGTGTACGGTGGGAGGTCTATATAAGCAGAGCTGGTTTA
GTGAACCGTCAGATCAGATCTTTGTCGATCCTACCATCCACTCGACACACCCGCCAGCGGCCGC
